LOCUS       Exported 5660 bp ds-DNA circular SYN 13-MAY-2021
DEFINITION  Mammalian expression of Flag-RagA(R37P).
ACCESSION   .
VERSION     .
KEYWORDS    pRK5 Flag-RagA(R37P)
SOURCE      synthetic DNA construct
  ORGANISM  synthetic DNA construct
REFERENCE   1 (bases 1 to 5660)
  AUTHORS   Shen K, Choe A, Sabatini DM
  TITLE     Intersubunit Crosstalk in the Rag GTPase Heterodimer Enables mTORC1
            to Respond Rapidly to Amino Acid Availability.
  JOURNAL   Mol Cell. 2017 Oct 17. pii: S1097-2765(17)30704-9. doi:
            10.1016/j.molcel.2017.09.026.
  PUBMED    29056322
REFERENCE   2 (bases 1 to 5660)
  AUTHORS   .
  TITLE     Direct Submission
  JOURNAL   Exported May 13, 2021 from SnapGene Server 1.1.58
            http://www.snapgene.com
FEATURES             Location/Qualifiers
     source          1..5660
                     /organism="synthetic DNA construct"
                     /mol_type="other DNA"
     protein_bind    1..22
                     /label=CAP binding site
                     /bound_moiety="E. coli catabolite activator protein"
                     /note="CAP binding activates transcription in the presence
                     of cAMP."
     promoter        37..67
                     /label=lac promoter
                     /note="promoter for the E. coli lac operon"
     protein_bind    75..91
                     /label=lac operator
                     /bound_moiety="lac repressor encoded by lacI"
                     /note="The lac repressor binds to the lac operator to
                     inhibit transcription in E. coli. This inhibition can be
                     relieved by adding lactose or
                     isopropyl-beta-D-thiogalactopyranoside (IPTG)."
     primer_bind     80..102
                     /label=M13/pUC Reverse
                     /note="In lacZ gene"
     primer_bind     99..115
                     /label=M13 rev
                     /note="common sequencing primer, one of multiple similar
                     variants"
     primer_bind     99..115
                     /label=M13 Reverse
                     /note="In lacZ gene. Also called M13-rev"
     enhancer        144..523
                     /label=CMV enhancer
                     /note="human cytomegalovirus immediate early enhancer"
     promoter        524..727
                     /label=CMV promoter
                     /note="human cytomegalovirus (CMV) immediate early
                     promoter"
     primer_bind     678..698
                     /label=CMV-F
                     /note="Human CMV immediate early promoter, forward primer"
     primer_bind     724..748
                     /label=LNCX
                     /note="Human CMV promoter, forward primer"
     promoter        958..976
                     /label=SP6 promoter
                     /note="promoter for bacteriophage SP6 RNA polymerase"
     primer_bind     958..975
                     /label=SP6
                     /note="SP6 promoter, forward primer"
     primer_bind     989..1008
                     /label=pMT2-F
                     /note="Synthetic intron, forward primer"
     CDS             1067..1090
                     /codon_start=1
                     /product="FLAG(R) epitope tag, followed by an enterokinase
                     cleavage site"
                     /label=FLAG
                     /translation="DYKDDDDK"
     regulatory      2090..2099
                     /regulatory_class="other"
                     /note="vertebrate consensus sequence for strong initiation
                     of translation (Kozak, 1987)"
     polyA_signal    2103..2237
                     /label=SV40 poly(A) signal
                     /note="SV40 polyadenylation signal"
     primer_bind     complement(2140..2159)
                     /label=SV40pA-R
                     /note="SV40 polyA, reverse primer"
     primer_bind     2194..2213
                     /label=EBV-rev
                     /note="SV40 polyA terminator, reverse primer"
     promoter        2306..2663
                     /label=SV40 promoter
                     /note="SV40 enhancer and early promoter"
     primer_bind     complement(2329..2349)
                     /label=pBABE 3'
                     /note="SV40 enhancer, reverse primer for pBABE vectors"
     rep_origin      2514..2649
                     /label=SV40 ori
                     /note="SV40 origin of replication"
     primer_bind     2576..2595
                     /label=SV40pro-F
                     /note="SV40 promoter/origin, forward primer"
     primer_bind     complement(2683..2700)
                     /label=M13 Forward
                     /note="In lacZ gene. Also called M13-F20 or M13 (-21)
                     Forward"
     primer_bind     complement(2683..2699)
                     /label=M13 fwd
                     /note="common sequencing primer, one of multiple similar
                     variants"
     primer_bind     complement(2692..2714)
                     /label=M13/pUC Forward
                     /note="In lacZ gene"
     rep_origin      2912..3367
                     /direction=RIGHT
                     /label=f1 ori
                     /note="f1 bacteriophage origin of replication; arrow
                     indicates direction of (+) strand synthesis"
     primer_bind     complement(2999..3018)
                     /label=F1ori-R
                     /note="F1 origin, reverse primer"
     primer_bind     3209..3230
                     /label=F1ori-F
                     /note="F1 origin, forward primer"
     primer_bind     complement(3384..3403)
                     /label=pRS-marker
                     /note="pRS vectors, use to sequence yeast selectable
                     marker"
     primer_bind     3503..3525
                     /label=pGEX 3'
                     /note="pGEX vectors, reverse primer"
     primer_bind     complement(3563..3581)
                     /label=pBRforEco
                     /note="pBR322 vectors, upsteam of EcoRI site, forward
                     primer"
     promoter        3649..3753
                     /gene="bla"
                     /label=AmpR promoter
     CDS             3754..4614
                     /codon_start=1
                     /gene="bla"
                     /product="beta-lactamase"
                     /label=AmpR
                     /note="confers resistance to ampicillin, carbenicillin, and
                     related antibiotics"
                     /translation="MSIQHFRVALIPFFAAFCLPVFAHPETLVKVKDAEDQLGARVGYI
                     ELDLNSGKILESFRPEERFPMMSTFKVLLCGAVLSRIDAGQEQLGRRIHYSQNDLVEYS
                     PVTEKHLTDGMTVRELCSAAITMSDNTAANLLLTTIGGPKELTAFLHNMGDHVTRLDRW
                     EPELNEAIPNDERDTTMPVAMATTLRKLLTGELLTLASRQQLIDWMEADKVAGPLLRSA
                     LPAGWFIADKSGAGERGSRGIIAALGPDGKPSRIVVIYTTGSQATMDERNRQIAEIGAS
                     LIKHW"
     primer_bind     complement(3972..3991)
                     /label=Amp-R
                     /note="Ampicillin resistance gene, reverse primer"
     rep_origin      4785..5373
                     /direction=RIGHT
                     /label=ori
                     /note="high-copy-number ColE1/pMB1/pBR322/pUC origin of
                     replication"
     primer_bind     5274..5293
                     /label=pBR322ori-F
                     /note="pBR322 origin, forward primer"
     primer_bind     5527..5544
                     /label=L4440
                     /note="L4440 vector, forward primer"
ORIGIN
        1 taatgtgagt tagctcactc attaggcacc ccaggcttta cactttatgc ttccggctcg
       61 tatgttgtgt ggaattgtga gcggataaca atttcacaca ggaaacagct atgacatgat
      121 tacgaattaa ttcgagctcg cccgacattg attattgact agttattaat agtaatcaat
      181 tacggggtca ttagttcata gcccatatat ggagttccgc gttacataac ttacggtaaa
      241 tggcccgcct ggctgaccgc ccaacgaccc ccgcccattg acgtcaataa tgacgtatgt
      301 tcccatagta acgccaatag ggactttcca ttgacgtcaa tgggtggagt atttacggta
      361 aactgcccac ttggcagtac atcaagtgta tcatatgcca agtacgcccc ctattgacgt
      421 caatgacggt aaatggcccg cctggcatta tgcccagtac atgaccttat gggactttcc
      481 tacttggcag tacatctacg tattagtcat cgctattacc atggtgatgc ggttttggca
      541 gtacatcaat gggcgtggat agcggtttga ctcacgggga tttccaagtc tccaccccat
      601 tgacgtcaat gggagtttgt tttggcacca aaatcaacgg gactttccaa aatgtcgtaa
      661 caactccgcc ccattgacgc aaatgggcgg taggcgtgta cggtgggagg tctatataag
      721 cagagctcgt ttagtgaacc gtcagatcgc ctggagacgc catccacgct gttttgacct
      781 ccatagaaga caccgggacc gatccagcct ccgcggccgg gaacggtgca ttggaacgcg
      841 gattccccgt gccaagagtg acgtaagtac cgcctataga gtctataggc ccaccccctt
      901 ggcttcgtta gaacgcggct acaattaata cataacctta tgtatcatac acatacgatt
      961 taggtgacac tatagaataa catccacttt gcctttctct ccacaggtgt ccactcccag
     1021 gtccaactgc acctcggttc tatcgattga attcaccatg gaaatggact acaaggatga
     1081 cgatgacaag ggtggtggtg gtggtgcgtc gacgatgcca aatacagcca tgaagaaaaa
     1141 ggtgctgctg atggggaaga gcgggtcggg gaagaccagc atgaggtcga taatcttcgc
     1201 caattacatt gctcgcgaca cccctcgcct gggggccacc attgacgtgg aacactccca
     1261 cgtccgattc ctagggaacc tggtgctgaa cctgtgggac tgtggcggtc aggacacctt
     1321 catggaaaat tacttcacca gccagcgaga caatatcttc cgtaacgtgg aagttttgat
     1381 ttacgtgttt gacgtggaga gccgcgaact ggaaaaggac atgcattatt accagtcgtg
     1441 tctggaggcc atcctccaga actctcctga cgccaaaatc ttctgcctgg tgcacaaaat
     1501 ggatctggtt caggaggatc agcgtgacct gatttttaaa gagcgagagg aagacctgag
     1561 gcgtctgtct cgcccgctgg agtgtgcttg ttttcgaacg tccatctggg atgagacgct
     1621 ctacaaagcc tggtccagca tcgtctacca gctgattccc aacgttcagc agctggagat
     1681 gaacctcagg aattttgccc aaatcattga ggccgatgaa gttctgctgt tcgaaagagc
     1741 tacattcttg gttatttccc actaccagtg caaagagcag cgcgacgtcc accggtttga
     1801 gaagatcagc aacatcatca aacagttcaa gctgagctgc agtaaattgg ccgcttcctt
     1861 ccagagcatg gaagttagga attccaactt cgctgctttc atcgacatct tcacctcaaa
     1921 tacgtacgtg atggtggtca tgtcagatcc gtcgatccct tctgcggcca ctctgatcaa
     1981 cattcgcaat gcccggaaac actttgagaa gctggagaga gtggatggcc ccaagcacag
     2041 tctccttatg cgttgagcgg ccgctaagta agtaaggatc cccagcttgg ccgccatggc
     2101 ccaacttgtt tattgcagct tataatggtt acaaataaag caatagcatc acaaatttca
     2161 caaataaagc atttttttca ctgcattcta gttgtggttt gtccaaactc atcaatgtat
     2221 cttatcatgt ctggatcggg aattaattcg gcgcagcacc atggcctgaa ataacctctg
     2281 aaagaggaac ttggttaggt accttctgag gcggaaagaa ccagctgtgg aatgtgtgtc
     2341 agttagggtg tggaaagtcc ccaggctccc cagcaggcag aagtatgcaa agcatgcatc
     2401 tcaattagtc agcaaccagg tgtggaaagt ccccaggctc cccagcaggc agaagtatgc
     2461 aaagcatgca tctcaattag tcagcaacca tagtcccgcc cctaactccg cccatcccgc
     2521 ccctaactcc gcccagttcc gcccattctc cgccccatgg ctgactaatt ttttttattt
     2581 atgcagaggc cgaggccgcc tcggcctctg agctattcca gaagtagtga ggaggctttt
     2641 ttggaggcct aggcttttgc aaaaagctgt taacagcttg gcactggccg tcgttttaca
     2701 acgtcgtgac tgggaaaacc ctggcgttac ccaacttaat cgccttgcag cacatccccc
     2761 tttcgccagc tggcgtaata gcgaagaggc ccgcaccgat cgcccttccc aacagttgcg
     2821 cagcctgaat ggcgaatggc gcctgatgcg gtattttctc cttacgcatc tgtgcggtat
     2881 ttcacaccgc atannnnnnn nnnnnnnnnn nnnnnnnnnn nnnnnnnnnn nnnnnnnnnn
     2941 nnnnnnnnnn nnnnnnnnnn nnnnnnnnnn nnnnnnnnnn nnnnnnnnnn nnnnnnnnnn
     3001 nnnnnnnnnn nnnnnnnnnn nnnnnnnnnn nnnnncnnnn nnnnnnnnnn nnnnnnnnnn
     3061 nnnnnnnnnn nnnnnnnnnn nnnnnnnnnn nnnnnnnnnn nnnnnnnnnn nnnnnnnnnn
     3121 nnnnnnnnnn nnnnnnnnnn nnnnnnnnnn nnnnnnnnnn nnnnnnnnnn nnnnnnncct
     3181 ttgacgttgg agtccacgtt ctttaatagt ggactcttgt tccaaactgg aacaacactc
     3241 aaccctatct cgggctattc ttttgattta taagggattt tgccgatttc ggcctattgg
     3301 ttaaaaaatg agctgattta acaaaaattt aacgcgaatt ttaacaaaat attaacgttt
     3361 acaattttat ggtgcactct cagtacaatc tgctctgatg ccgcatagtt aagccagccc
     3421 cgacacccgc caacacccgc tgacgcgccc tgacgggctt gtctgctccc ggcatccgct
     3481 tacagacaag ctgtgaccgt ctccgggagc tgcatgtgtc agaggttttc accgtcatca
     3541 ccgaaacgcg cgagacgaaa gggcctcgtg atacgcctat ttttataggt taatgtcatg
     3601 ataataatgg tttcttagac gtcaggtggc acttttcggg gaaatgtgcg cggaacccct
     3661 atttgtttat ttttctaaat acattcaaat atgtatccgc tcatgagaca ataaccctga
     3721 taaatgcttc aataatattg aaaaaggaag agtatgagta ttcaacattt ccgtgtcgcc
     3781 cttattccct tttttgcggc attttgcctt cctgtttttg ctcacccaga aacgctggtg
     3841 aaagtaaaag atgctgaaga tcagttgggt gcacgagtgg gttacatcga actggatctc
     3901 aacagcggta agatccttga gagttttcgc cccgaagaac gttttccaat gatgagcact
     3961 tttaaagttc tgctatgtgg cgcggtatta tcccgtattg acgccgggca agagcaactc
     4021 ggtcgccgca tacactattc tcagaatgac ttggttgagt actcaccagt cacagaaaag
     4081 catcttacgg atggcatgac agtaagagaa ttatgcagtg ctgccataac catgagtgat
     4141 aacactgcgg ccaacttact tctgacaacg atcggaggac cgaaggagct aaccgctttt
     4201 ttgcacaaca tgggggatca tgtaactcgc cttgatcgtt gggaaccgga gctgaatgaa
     4261 gccataccaa acgacgagcg tgacaccacg atgcctgtag caatggcaac aacgttgcgc
     4321 aaactattaa ctggcgaact acttactcta gcttcccggc aacaattaat agactggatg
     4381 gaggcggata aagttgcagg accacttctg cgctcggccc ttccggctgg ctggtttatt
     4441 gctgataaat ctggagccgg tgagcgtggg tctcgcggta tcattgcagc actggggcca
     4501 gatggtaagc cctcccgtat cgtagttatc tacacgacgg ggagtcaggc aactatggat
     4561 gaacgaaata gacagatcgc tgagataggt gcctcactga ttaagcattg gtaactgtca
     4621 gaccaagttt actcatatat actttagatt gatttaaaac ttcattttta atttaaaagg
     4681 atctaggtga agatcctttt tgataatctc atgaccaaaa tcccttaacg tgagttttcg
     4741 ttccactgag cgtcagaccc cgtagaaaag atcaaaggat cttcttgaga tccttttttt
     4801 ctgcgcgtaa tctgctgctt gcaaacaaaa aaaccaccgc taccagcggt ggtttgtttg
     4861 ccggatcaag agctaccaac tctttttccg aaggtaactg gcttcagcag agcgcagata
     4921 ccaaatactg ttcttctagt gtagccgtag ttaggccacc acttcaagaa ctctgtagca
     4981 ccgcctacat acctcgctct gctaatcctg ttaccagtgg ctgctgccag tggcgataag
     5041 tcgtgtctta ccgggttgga ctcaagacga tagttaccgg ataaggcgca gcggtcgggc
     5101 tgaacggggg gttcgtgcac acagcccagc ttggagcgaa cgacctacac cgaactgaga
     5161 tacctacagc gtgagctatg agaaagcgcc acgcttcccg aagggagaaa ggcggacagg
     5221 tatccggtaa gcggcagggt cggaacagga gagcgcacga gggagcttcc agggggaaac
     5281 gcctggtatc tttatagtcc tgtcgggttt cgccacctct gacttgagcg tcgatttttg
     5341 tgatgctcgt caggggggcg gagcctatgg aaaaacgcca gcaacgcggc ctttttacgg
     5401 ttcctggcct tttgctggcc ttttgctcac atgttctttc ctgcgttatc ccctgattct
     5461 gtggataacc gtattaccgc ctttgagtga gctgataccg ctcgccgcag ccgaacgacc
     5521 gagcgcagcg agtcagtgag cgaggaagcg gaagagcgcc caatacgcaa accgcctctc
     5581 cccgcgcgtt ggccgattca ttaatgcagc tggcacgaca ggtttcccga ctggaaagcg
     5641 ggcagtgagc gcaacgcaat
//
