[The description below was written by a language model from this plasmid's Addgene catalogue record and the feature table of its GenBank file.]
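Description:
pRK5 Flag-RagA(R37P) is a 5,660 bp circular mammalian expression plasmid built on the pRK5 backbone, designed for transient expression of an N-terminally FLAG-tagged point mutant of the small GTPase RagA (human gene symbol RRAGA). It is maintained in E. coli at high copy through a ColE1/pUC-type origin and selected with ampicillin via the bla (beta-lactamase) gene. An f1 phage origin is also present, and residual lac promoter/operator and M13 primer sites flank the expression region as remnants of the pUC-derived cloning scaffold.

Expression is driven by the human cytomegalovirus immediate-early enhancer and promoter, followed by an SP6 phage promoter that doubles as a sequencing primer site and could support in vitro transcription. The FLAG epitope, supplied by the backbone, sits just upstream of the insert. The RagA coding sequence itself is not annotated in the feature table but evidently occupies the roughly 1 kb interval between the tag and the SV40 polyadenylation signal that terminates the transcript. Downstream, an SV40 enhancer/early promoter containing the SV40 origin permits episomal amplification in cells expressing large T antigen. The table shows no mammalian selectable marker, which is consistent with transient transfection use.

The insert carries an R37P substitution. The record does not state its functional consequence, but the associated study concerns communication between the two subunits of the Rag GTPase heterodimer and how this shapes mTORC1 responses to amino acid availability. The FLAG tag allows detection and immunoprecipitation of the mutant protein and its binding partners from transfected cells.
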