Addgene plasmid #99717: pRK5 Flag-RagA(R37P)
Purpose: Mammalian expression of Flag-RagA(R37P)
Depositing lab: David Sabatini & Kuang Shen. Publication: Intersubunit Crosstalk in the Rag GTPase Heterodimer Enables mTORC1 to Respond Rapidly to Amino Acid Availability. Shen K, Choe A, Sabatini DM. Mol Cell. 2017 Oct 17. pii: S1097-2765(17)30704-9. doi: 10.1016/j.molcel.2017.09.026. PubMed 29056322.
Backbone
  Vector backbone: pRK5
Growth in bacteria
  Bacterial resistance: Ampicillin, 100 μg/mL
  Growth temperature: 37°C
  Growth strain: DH5alpha
  Copy number: High Copy
Gene/Insert
  Gene/Insert name: RagA
  Mutation: R37P
  Entrez Gene: RRAGA (a.k.a. FIP-1, FIP1, RAGA)
  Promoter: CMV
  Tag / fusion protein: Flag (N terminal on backbone)
  Cloning method: Unknown
  Sequencing primers: 5′ ATT TAG GTG ACA CTA TAG
Terms and licenses: Academic/Nonprofit Terms; Industry Terms: Not Available to Industry
How to cite: pRK5 Flag-RagA(R37P) was a gift from David Sabatini & Kuang Shen (Addgene plasmid # 99717 ; http://n2t.net/addgene:99717 ; RRID:Addgene_99717)
